>Addgene plasmid #211502 | pAS088 | addgene full sequence | sequence record 417793 | Addgene NGS Result
ACGTTC
[141 nt withheld, positions 7-147]
CCTTTGACGTTGGAGTCCACGTTCTTT
[37 nt withheld, positions 175-211]
ACTCTATCTCGGGCTATTCTTTTGATTTATAAGGGATTTTGCCGATTTCGGTCTATTGGTTAAAAAATGA
GCTGATTTAACAAAAATTTAACGCGAATTTTAACAAAATATTAACGTTTACAATTTTATGGTGCACTCTC
AGTACAATCTGCTCTGATGCCGCATAGTTAAGCCAGCCCCGACACCCGCCAACACCCGCTGACGCGCCCT
GACGGGCTTGTCTGCTCCCGGCATCCGCTTACAGACAAGCTGTGACCTTCTCCGGGAGCTGCATGTGTCA
GAGGTTTTCACCGTCATCACCGAAACGCGCGATACGAAAGGGCCTCGTGATACGCCTATTTTTATAGGTT
AATGTCATGATAATAATGGTTTCTTAGACGTCAGGTGGCACTTTTCGGGGAAATGTGCGCGGAACCCCTA
TTTGTTTATTTTTCTAAATACATTCAAATATGTATCCGCTCATGAGACAATAACCCTGATAAATGCTTCA
ATAATATTGAAAAAGGAAGAGTATGAGTATTCAACATTTCCGTGTCGCCCTTATTCCCTTTTTTGCGGCA
TTTTGCCTTCCTGTTTTTGCTCACCCAGAAACGCTGGTGAAAGTAAAAGATGCTGAAGATCAGTTGGGTG
CACGAGTGGGTTACATCGAACTGGATCTCAACAGCGGTAAGATCCTTGAGAGTTTTCGCCCCGAAGAACG
TTTTCCAATGATGAGCACTTTTAAAGTTCTGCTATGTGGCGCGGTATTATCCCGTATTGACGCCGGGCAA
GAGCAACTCGGTCGCCGCATACACTATTCTCAGAATGACTTGGTTGAGTACTCACCAGTCACAGAAAAGC
ATCTTACGGATGGCATGACAGTAAGAGAATTATGCAGTGCTGCCATAACCATGAGTGATAACACTGCGGC
CAACTTACTTCTGACAACGATCGGAGGACCGAAGGAGCTAACCGCTTTTTTGCACAACATGGGGGATCAT
GTAACTCGCCTTGATCGTTGGGAACCGGAGCTGAATGAAGCCATACCAAACGACGAGCGTGACACCACGA
TGCCTGTAGCAATGGCAACAACGTTGCGCAAACTATTAACTGGCGAACTACTTACTCTAGCTTCCCGGCA
ACAATTAATAGACTGGATGGAGGCGGATAAAGTTGCAGGACCACTTCTGCGCTCGGCCCTTCCGGCTGGC
TGGTTTATTGCTGATAAATCTGGAGCCGGTGAGCGTGGGTCTCGCGGTATCATTGCAGCACTGGGGCCAG
ATGGTAAGCCCTCCCGTATCGTAGTTATCTACACGACGGGGAGTCAGGCAACTATGGATGAACGAAATAG
ACAGATCGCTGAGATAGGTGCCTCACTGATTAAGCATTGGTAACTGTCAGACCAAGTTTACTCATATATA
CTTTAGATTGATTTAAAACTTCATTTTTAATTTAAAAGGATCTAGGTGAAGATCCTTTTTGATAATCTCA
TGACCAAAATCCCTTAACGTGAGTTTTCGTTCCACTGAGCGTCAGACCCCGTAGAAAAGATCAAAGGATC
TTCTTGAGATCCTTTTTTTCTGCGCGTAATCTGCTGCTTGCAAACAAAAAAACCACCGCTACCAGCGGTG
GTTTGTTTGCCGGATCAAGAGCTACCAACTCTTTTTCCGAAGGTAACTGGCTTCAGCAGAGCGCAGATAC
CAAATACTGTTCTTCTAGTGTAGCCGTAGTTAGGCCACCACTTCAAGAACTCTGTAGCACCGCCTACATA
CCTCGCTCTGCTAATCCTGTTACCAGTGGCTGCTGCCAGTGGCGATAAGTCGTGTCTTACCGGGTTGGAC
TCAAGACGATAGTTACCGGATAAGGCGCAGCGGTCGGGCTGAACGGGGGGTTCGTGCACACAGCCCAGCT
TGGAGCGAACGACCTACACCGAACTGAGATACCTACAGCGTGAGCTATGAGAAAGCGCCACGCTTCCCGA
AGGGAGAAAGGCGGACAGGTATCCGGTAAGCGGCAGGGTCGGAACAGGAGAGCGCACGAGGGAGCTTCCA
GGGGGAAACGCCTGGTATCTTTATAGTCCTGTCGGGTTTCGCCACCTCTGACTTGAGCGTCGATTTTTGT
GATGCTCGTCAGGGGGGCGGAGCCTATGGAAAAACGCCAGCAACGCGGCCTTTTTACGGTTCCTGGCCTT
TTGCTGGCCTTTTGCTCACATGTCCTGCAGGCAGCTGCGCGCTCGCTCGCTCACTGAGGCCGCCCGGGCG
TCGGGCGACCTTTGGTCGCCCGGCCTCAGTGAGCGAGCGAGCGCGCAGAGAGGGAGTGGCCAACTCCATC
ACTAGGGGTTCCTGCGGCCGCACGCGTGAGGGCCTATTTCCCATGATTCCTTCATATTTGCATATACGAT
ACAAGGCTGTTAGAGAGATAATTGGAATTAATTTGACTGTAAACACAAAGATATTAGTACAAAATACGTG
ACGTAGAAAGTAATAATTTCTTGGGTAGTTTGCAGTTTTAAAATTATGTTTTAAAATGGACTATCATATG
CTTACCGTAACTTGAAAGTATTTCGATTTCTTGGCTTTATATATCTTGTGGAAAGGACGAAACACCGGAG
ACGCGCTTGTCTGTAAGCGGATGCCGGGAGCAGACAAGCCCGTCAGGGCGCGTCAGCGGGTGTTGGCGGG
TGTCGGGGCTGGCTTAACTATGCGGCATCAGAGCAGATTGTACTGAGAGTGCACCATTAACTATAACGGT
CCTAAGGTAGCGAAATGCGGTGTGAAATACCGCACAGATGCGTAAGGAGAAAATACCGCATCAGGCGCCA
TTCGCCATTCAGGCTGCGCAACTGTTGGGAAGGGCGATCGGTGCGGGCCTCTTCGCTATTACGCCAGCTG
GCGAAAGGGGGATGTGCTGCAAGGCGATTAAGTTGGGTAACGCCAGGGTTTTCCCAGTCACGACGTTGTA
AAACGACGGCCAGTGAATTCGAGCTCGGGCGTCTCTGTTTTAGAGCTAGAAATAGCAAGTTAAAATAAGG
CTAGTCCGTTATCAACTTGAAAAAGTGGCACCGAGTCGGTGCTTTTTTTCTAGAGGTACCCGTTACATAA
CTTACGGTAAATGGCCCGCCTGGCTGACCGCCCAACGACCCCCGCCCATTGACGTCAATAGTAACGCCAA
TAGGGACTTTCCATTGACGTCAATGGGTGGAGTATTTACGGTAAACTGCCCACTTGGCAGTACATCAAGT
GTATCATATGCCAAGTACGCCCCCTATTGACGTCAATGACGGTAAATGGCCCGCCTGGCATTGTGCCCAG
TACATGACCTTATGGGACTTTCCTACTTGGCAGTACATCTACGTATTAGTCATCGCTATTACCATGGTCG
AGGTGAGCCCCACGTTCTGCTTCACTCTCCCCATCTCCCCCCCCTCCCCACCCCCAATTTTGTATTTATT
TATTTTTTAATTATTTTGTGCAGCGATGGGGGCGAGGGGCGGGGCGGGGCGAGGCGGAGAGGTGCGGCGG
CAGCCAATCAGAGCGGCGCGCTCCGAAAGTTTCCTTTTATGGCGAGGCGGCGGCGGCGGCGGCCCTATAA
AAAGCGAAGCGCGCGGCGGGCGGGAGTCGCTGCGCGCTGCCTTCGCCCCGTGCCCCGCTCCGCCGCCGCC
TCGCGCCGCCCGCCCCGGCTCTGACTGACCGCGTTACTCCCACAGGTGAGCGGGCGGGACGGCCCTTCTC
CTCCGGGCTGTAATTAGCTGAGCAAGAGGTAAGGGTTTAAGGGATGGTTGGTTGGTGGGGTATTAATGTT
TAATTACCTGGAGCACCTGCCTGAAATCACTTTTTTTCAGGTTGGACCGGTGCCACCATGCCCAAGAAGA
AGAGGAAGGTGTCCAATCTCCTGACTGTTCACCAGAACCTCCCTGCGCTGCCAGTAGATGCCACTAGCGA
TGAGGTCAGGAAAAATCTCATGGATATGTTTAGGGATAGACAGGCGTTTTCTGAACACACCTGGAAAATG
CTGCTTAGCGTGTGCCGATCCTGGGCAGCCTGGTGTAAGCTGAACAATCGCAAATGGTTCCCCGCCGAGC
CGGAGGACGTGCGCGATTACCTGCTGTATCTCCAGGCAAGAGGGCTGGCTGTCAAGACTATCCAGCAGCA
CTTGGGCCAACTGAATATGCTGCATCGACGCAGCGGGCTCCCCCGGCCTAGCGATTCAAACGCAGTCTCC
CTTGTTATGAGGAGAATTAGAAAGGAAAACGTAGATGCGGGTGAGAGGGCTAAGCAGGCTCTCGCTTTTG
AGCGGACTGATTTCGACCAGGTCAGATCCCTGATGGAGAACAGCGATCGGTGCCAGGACATCAGGAACCT
CGCATTTCTGGGAATTGCATATAACACACTTCTGCGCATAGCTGAGATCGCCCGGATCAGAGTGAAAGAC
ATCAGTCGAACGGACGGCGGCCGGATGCTTATTCATATTGGACGCACAAAGACATTGGTCAGCACCGCTG
GCGTTGAAAAGGCCTTGTCCCTGGGCGTAACGAAGCTGGTGGAAAGATGGATCTCAGTGTCCGGCGTGGC
TGACGACCCTAATAATTACTTGTTCTGTCGAGTGAGAAAAAACGGAGTCGCCGCGCCCTCTGCCACCAGC
CAATTGAGTACACGGGCCCTTGAAGGGATCTTTGAGGCAACCCACCGACTCATATACGGAGCCAAGGATG
ACAGTGGCCAGAGGTATCTCGCCTGGTCAGGTCATTCTGCTAGGGTGGGGGCCGCACGAGACATGGCGCG
GGCAGGAGTCTCCATACCAGAGATTATGCAAGCTGGAGGTTGGACAAATGTGAACATCGTTATGAACTAT
ATCCGCAATCTTGACTCTGAAACCGGGGCCATGGTGAGACTGCTCGAAGATGGTGACTACCCATACGATG
TTCCAGATTACGCTGCTAGCGGCAGTGGAGAGGGCAGAGGAAGTCTGCTAACATGCGGTGACGTCGAGGA
GAATCCTGGCCCAATGGACGAAAAGACCACAGGATGGCGAGGAGGACACGTCGTCGAGGGACTGGCAGGA
GAGCTGGAACAGCTGCGGGCTAGACTGGAACACCATCCTCAGGGACAGCGAGAGCCAGGAGGAGGTGGAA
GCGGAGGAGGAGGAAGCGGAGGAGGAGGTAGCGGATCCGTGAGCAAGGGCGAGGAGCTGTTCACCGGGGT
GGTACCCATCCTGGTCGAGCTGGACGGCGACGTAAACGGCCACAAGTTCAGCGTGTCCGGCGAGGGCGAG
GGCGATGCCACCTACGGCAAGCTGACCCTGAAGTTCATCTGCACCACCGGCAAGCTGCCCGTGCCCTGGC
CCACCCTCGTGACCACCCTGACCTACGGCGTGCAGTGCTTCAGCCGCTACCCCGACCACATGAAGCAGCA
CGACTTCTTCAAGTCCGCCATGCCCGAAGGCTACGTCCAGGAGCGCACCATCTTCTTCAAGGACGACGGC
AACTACAAGACCCGCGCCGAGGTGAAGTTCGAGGGCGACACCCTGGTGAACCGCATCGAGCTGAAGGGCA
TCGACTTCAAGGAGGACGGCAACATCCTGGGGCACAAGCTGGAGTACAACTACAACAGCCACAACGTCTA
TATCATGGCCGACAAGCAGAAGAACGGCATCAAGGTGAACTTCAAGATCCGCCACAACATCGAGGACGGC
AGCGTGCAGCTCGCCGACCACTACCAGCAGAACACCCCCATCGGCGACGGCCCCGTGCTGCTGCCCGACA
ACCACTACCTGAGCACCCAGTCCGCCCTGAGCAAAGACCCCAACGAGAAGCGCGATCACATGGTCCTGCT
GGAGTTCGTGACCGCCGCCGGGATCACTCTCGGCATGGACGAGCTGTACAAGTCCGGACTCAGATCTCGA
GAGGAGGAGGAGGAGACAGACAGCAGGATGCCCCACCTCGACAGCCCCGGCAGCTCCCAGCCTAGACGCT
CCTTCCTCTCAAGGGTGATCAGGGCAGCGCTACCGTTGCAGCTGCTTCTGCTGCTGCTGCTGCTCCTGGC
CTGCCTGCTACCTGCCTCTGAAGATGACTACAGCTGCACCCAGGCCAACAACTTTGCCCGATCCTTCTAC
CCCATGCTGCGGTACACCAACGGGCCACCTCCCACCTAAGCCTAGGAATTCGATATCAAGCTTATCGATA
ATCAACCTCTGGATTACAAAATTTGTGAAAGATTGACTGGTATTCTTAACTATGTTGCTCCTTTTACGCT
ATGTGGATACGCTGCTTTAATGCCTTTGTATCATGCTATTGCTTCCCGTATGGCTTTCATTTTCTCCTCC
TTGTATAAATCCTGGTTGCTGTCTCTTTATGAGGAGTTGTGGCCCGTTGTCAGGCAACGTGGCGTGGTGT
GCACTGTGTTTGCTGACGCAACCCCCACTGGTTGGGGCATTGCCACCACCTGTCAGCTCCTTTCCGGGAC
TTTCGCTTTCCCCCTCCCTATTGCCACGGCGGAACTCATCGCCGCCTGCCTTGCCCGCTGCTGGACAGGG
GCTCGGCTGTTGGGCACTGACAATTCCGTGGTGTTGTCGGGGAAATCATCGTCCTTTCCTTGGCTGCTCG
CCTATGTTGCCACCTGGATTCTGCGCGGGACGTCCTTCTGCTACGTCCCTTCGGCCCTCAATCCAGCGGA
CCTTCCTTCCCGCGGCCTGCTGCCGGCTCTGCGGCCTCTTCCGCGTCTTCGCCTTCGCCCTCAGACGAGT
CGGATCTCCCTTTGGGCCGCCTCCCCGCATCGATACCGAGCGCTAATAAAAGATCTTTATTTTCATTAGA
TCTGTGTGTTGGTTTTTTGTGTCACGTGCGGACCGAGCGGCCGCAGGAACCCCTAGTGATGGAGTTGGCC
ACTCCCTCTCTGCGCGCTCGCTCGCTCACTGAGGCCGGGCGACCAAAGGTCGCCCGACGCCCGGGCTTTG
CCCGGGCGGCCTCAGTGAGCGAGCGAGCGCGCAGCTGCCTGCAGGGGCGCCTGATGCGGTATTTTCTCCT
TACGCATCTGTGCGGTATTTCACACCGCATA
[95 nt withheld, positions 7243-7337]
T
[41 nt withheld, positions 7339-7379]
Features (pLannotate 1.2.2; 25 found; start..end, strand, type, name):
    338..387     -  misc_feature   bom (fragment): basis of mobility region from pBR322
    489..523     -  CDS            rop (fragment): Rop protein, which maintains plasmids at low copy number; rop
    619..723     +  promoter       AmpR promoter: bla
    724..1584    +  CDS            AmpR: β-lactamase; bla; confers resistance to ampicillin, carbenicillin, and related antibiotics
   1755..2343    +  rep_origin     ori: high-copy-number ColE1/pMB1/pBR322/pUC origin of replication
   2416..2443    +  repeat_region  AAV2 ITR (fragment): inverted terminal repeat of adeno-associated virus serotype 2 inverted
   2472..2499    +  repeat_region  AAV2 ITR (fragment): inverted terminal repeat of adeno-associated virus serotype 2 inverted
   2549..2789    +  promoter       U6 promoter: RNA polymerase III promoter for human U6 snRNA
   2880..2928    +  misc_feature   bom (fragment): basis of mobility region from pBR322
   2956..3006    +  misc_feature   bom (fragment): basis of mobility region from pBR322
   3012..3169    -  CDS            lacZα (fragment): LacZα fragment of β-galactosidase; lacZ fragment
   3188..3263    +  misc_RNA       gRNA scaffold: guide RNA scaffold for the Streptococcus pyogenes CRISPR/Cas9 system
   3282..3567    +  enhancer       CMV enhancer: human cytomegalovirus immediate early enhancer; contains an 18-bp deletion relative to the standard CMV enhancer
   3670..3803    +  promoter       chicken β-actin promoter (fragment): No description available
   3804..4031    +  intron         hybrid intron: hybrid between chicken β-actin (CBA) and minute virus of mice (MMV) introns (Gray et al., 2011)
   4073..5098    +  CDS            cre: RECR_BPP1 - Experimental evidence at protein level: Swiss-Prot protein existence level 1. Catalyzes site-specific recombination between two 34-base- pair LOXP sites. Its role is to maintain the phage genome as a monomeric unit-copy plasmid in the lysogenic state. From Escherichia phage P1 (Bacteriophage P1).
   5099..5125    +  CDS            3xHA (fragment): three tandem HA epitope tags
   5360..6073    +  CDS            EGFP: EGFP is a basic (constitutively fluorescent) green fluorescent protein published in 1996, derived from Aequorea victoria. It is reported to be a rapidly-maturing weak dimer with moderate acid sensitivity.
   6065..6337    +  CDS            SYNE3 (fragment): SYNE3_HUMAN - Also known as C14orf139 From Homo sapiens (Human).
   6345..6371    +  misc_feature   MCS (fragment): pBluescript multiple cloning site
   6371..6959    +  misc_feature   WPRE: woodchuck hepatitis virus posttranscriptional regulatory element
   6976..7023    +  polyA_signal   poly(A) signal: synthetic polyadenylation signal
   7046..7186    +  repeat_region  AAV2 ITR: inverted terminal repeat of adeno-associated virus serotype 2 inverted
   7191..7242    -  misc_feature   bom (fragment): basis of mobility region from pBR322
   7261..337     +  rep_origin     f1 ori (across the origin) (sequence partly withheld): f1 bacteriophage origin of replication; arrow indicates direction of (+) strand synthesis
