[The description below was written by a language model from this plasmid's Addgene catalogue record and pLannotate feature annotations shown in this document.]
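Description:
pAS088 is an empty AAV genome (transfer) backbone built for AAV-Perturb-seq, a method for pooled in vivo CRISPR perturbation with single-nucleus transcriptomic readout. The catalogue lists a pUC19 backbone. The plasmid is propagated in E. coli at high copy through a ColE1/pUC-type origin with ampicillin selection (AmpR under its own promoter), and an f1 origin is also present. The payload lies between AAV2 inverted terminal repeats, which allow the intervening DNA to be packaged into recombinant AAV particles. The upstream ITR is annotated only as short fragments, whereas the downstream one is detected in full. Such partial annotation is common for these repeat structures, and a recombination-deficient growth strain is listed.

Two expression units sit between the ITRs. The first is a human U6 RNA polymerase III promoter followed by a stuffer region, annotated as a lacZα fragment plus short bom-like matches, and then the S. pyogenes Cas9 gRNA scaffold. Because this is an empty backbone, the stuffer presumably marks where guide spacers are cloned. The purpose field says the design supports direct gRNA capture, but the feature table does not annotate a specific capture sequence.

The second unit uses a CBh-style hybrid promoter (CMV enhancer, chicken β-actin promoter fragment and hybrid intron) to drive Cre recombinase with an HA epitope tag. After an unannotated gap, possibly a linker or self-cleaving peptide that the record does not identify, comes EGFP fused to a SYNE3 fragment, likely a nuclear-envelope anchoring domain. WPRE and a synthetic poly(A) signal complete the unit. Nuclear-membrane EGFP fits the stated use of sorting transduced nuclei. No Cas9 is encoded, so Cre presumably activates a Cre-dependent allele in the host mouse, although the record does not say this.
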