Addgene plasmid #211502: pAS088
Purpose: (Empty Backbone) AAV genome backbone for AAV-Perturb-seq with direct gRNA capture and nuclei sorting based on eGFP.
Depositing lab: Randall Platt. Depositing organization: ETH Zurich (Swiss Federal Institute of Technology). Publication: Transcriptional linkage analysis with in vivo AAV-Perturb-seq. Santinha AJ, Klingler E, Kuhn M, Farouni R, Lagler S, Kalamakis G, Lischetti U, Jabaudon D, Platt RJ. Nature. 2023 Oct;622(7982):367-375. doi: 10.1038/s41586-023-06570-y. Epub 2023 Sep 20. PubMed 37730998.
Backbone
  Vector backbone: pUC19
  Vector type: Mammalian Expression, Mouse Targeting, AAV, Cre/Lox, CRISPR
Growth in bacteria
  Bacterial resistance: Ampicillin, 100 μg/mL
  Growth temperature: 37°C
  Growth strain: NEB Stable
  Copy number: High Copy
Terms and licenses: Academic/Nonprofit Terms; Industry Terms: Not Available to Industry
How to cite: pAS088 was a gift from Randall Platt (Addgene plasmid # 211502 ; http://n2t.net/addgene:211502 ; RRID:Addgene_211502)
